Addgene plasmid #160732: pSL1119 (pDonor)
Purpose: Mini-transposon donor plasmid for V. cholerae CAST system. pUC19 vector backbone.
Depositing lab: Samuel H. Sternberg. Depositing organization: Columbia University. Publication: CRISPR RNA-guided integrases for high-efficiency, multiplexed bacterial genome engineering. Vo PLH, Ronda C, Klompe SE, Chen EE, Acree C, Wang HH, Sternberg SH. Nat Biotechnol. 2020 Nov 23. pii: 10.1038/s41587-020-00745-y. doi: 10.1038/s41587-020-00745-y. PubMed 33230293.
Backbone
  Vector backbone: pUC19
  Vector type: Bacterial Expression
Growth in bacteria
  Bacterial resistance: Ampicillin, 100 μg/mL
  Growth temperature: 37°C
  Growth strain: DH5alpha
  Copy number: High Copy
Gene/Insert
  Gene/Insert name: VchCAST donor DNA (Mini-Tn)
  Species: V. cholerae
  Promoter: N/A
  Cloning method: Gibson Cloning
  Sequencing primers: 5′ TTTTACGGTTCCTGGCC; 3′ CTTCGCTATTACGCCAGCTG
Terms and licenses: Academic/Nonprofit Terms; Industry Terms: Not Available to Industry
Depositor comments: Previously referred to as INTEGRATE.
How to cite: pSL1119 (pDonor) was a gift from Samuel H. Sternberg (Addgene plasmid # 160732 ; http://n2t.net/addgene:160732 ; RRID:Addgene_160732)
