[The description below was written by a language model from this plasmid's Addgene catalogue record and pLannotate feature annotations shown in this document.]
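Description:
pSL1119 (pDonor) is a small (about 3.5 kb), high-copy bacterial plasmid built on the pUC19 backbone. It serves as the mini-transposon donor for the Vibrio cholerae CRISPR-associated transposase (VchCAST) system, previously referred to as INTEGRATE. It replicates in E. coli from the ColE1/pUC-type origin and is selected with ampicillin through the β-lactamase gene and its native promoter. The short annotated fragments of lacI, lacZα, bom and rop are remnants of the pUC19 scaffold flanking the Gibson-cloned insert, not functional elements.

The payload is the VchCAST donor DNA (Mini-Tn), for which the record lists no dedicated promoter. The automated annotation does not mark the transposon ends, so their exact positions are not given. It does identify a complete chloramphenicol acetyltransferase (cat) coding sequence in the insert region, between the lacI and lacZα remnants. This placement suggests that a chloramphenicol resistance gene is the cargo carried within the mini-transposon, although the record does not say so explicitly.

In a CAST system, the donor plasmid supplies only the mobile DNA. The transposition proteins and the CRISPR effector complex with its guide RNA come from separate constructs. They recognise the transposon ends on the donor and insert the cargo near a genomic site specified by the guide RNA. According to the record, pSL1119 is the donor substrate for RNA-guided DNA integration in bacterial genome engineering. A resistance cargo would allow integration events to be followed or selected.
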