Features (pLannotate 1.2.2; 8 found; start..end, strand, type, name):
    175..229     +  CDS            lacI (fragment): lac repressor; lacI; The lac repressor binds to the lac operator to inhibit transcription in E. coli. This inhibition can be relieved by adding lactose or isopropyl-β-D-thiogalactopyranoside (IPTG).
    372..1028    +  CDS            cat: CAT_ECOLX - Experimental evidence at protein level: Swiss-Prot protein existence level 1. This enzyme is an effector of chloramphenicol resistance in bacteria. From Escherichia coli. This protein is used as a marker in many commonly used cloning vectors, such as pACYC184.
   1227..1384    +  CDS            lacZα (fragment): LacZα fragment of β-galactosidase; lacZ fragment
   1390..1489    -  misc_feature   bom (fragment): basis of mobility region from pBR322
   1591..1626    -  CDS            rop (fragment): Rop protein, which maintains plasmids at low copy number; rop
   1721..1825    +  promoter       AmpR promoter: bla
   1826..2686    +  CDS            AmpR: β-lactamase; bla; confers resistance to ampicillin, carbenicillin, and related antibiotics
   2857..3445    +  rep_origin     ori: high-copy-number ColE1/pMB1/pBR322/pUC origin of replication
>Addgene plasmid #160732 | pSL1119 (pDonor) | addgene full sequence | sequence record 318586 | Addgene NGS Result
CAACGCGGCCTTTTTACGGTTCCTGGCCTTTTGCTGGCCTTTTGCTCACATGTTCTTTCCTGCGTTATCC
CCTGATTCTGTGGATAACCGTATTACCGCCTTTGAGTGAGCTGATACCGCTCGCCGCAGCCGAACTACCG
AGCGCAGCGAGTCAGTGAGCGAGGAAGCGGAAGAGCGCCCAATACGCAAACCGCCTCTCCCCGCGCGTTG
GCCGATTCATTAATGCAGCCCAAGCTTTGTTGATACAACCATAAAATGATAATTACACCCATAAATTGAT
AATTATCACACCCATAAATTGATATTGCCTCTTCATGGTCTAAACTTCAGTAAGTTTACGACATTTTCCT
CGAGGTCATTTCCGGGGATCCATGGAGAAAAAAATCACTGGATATACCACCGTTGATATATCCCAATGGC
ATCGTAAAGAACATTTTGAGGCATTTCAGTCAGTTGCTCAATGTACCTATAACCAGACCGTTCAGCTGGA
TATTACGGCCTTTTTAAAGACCGTAAAGAAAAATAAGCACAAGTTTTATCCGGCCTTTATTCACATTCTT
GCCCGCCTGATGAATGCTCATCCGGAGTTCCGTATGGCAATGAAAGACGGTGAGCTGGTGATATGGGATA
GTGTTCACCCTTGTTACACCGTTTTCCATGAGCAAACTGAAACGTTTTCATCGCTCTGGAGTGAATACCA
CGACGATTTCCGGCAGTTTCTACACATATATTCGCAAGATGTGGCGTGTTACGGTGAAAACCTGGCCTAT
TTCCCTAAAGGGTTTATTGAGAATATGTTTTTCGTCTCAGCCAATCCCTGGGTGAGTTTCACCAGTTTTG
ATTTAAACGTGGCCAATATGGACAACTTCTTCGCCCCCGTTTTCACTATGGGCAAATATTATACGCAAGG
CGACAAGGTGCTGATGCCGCTGGCGATTCAGGTTCATCATGCCGTTTGTGATGGCTTCCATGTCGGCAGA
ATGCTTAATGAATTACAACAGTACTGCGATGAGTGGCAGGGCGGGGCGTAATTTTTTTAAGGCAGTTATT
GGTGCCCTTCTAGAGTCCTTACTGCAGTAGTTTTGCTGAAATACTCGATTCACAAAAATATCAACTTATG
GTTGTTTTGTGAGATATCAATATATGGTTGTTTTGTGGTTAAGTTGCTGATTATAAATAATTATTAAATA
TCACTTTATGGTTGCATCAACAGGTACCGAGCTCGAATTCACTGGCCGTCGTTTTACAACGTCGTGACTG
GGAAAACCCTGGCGTTACCCAACTTAATCGCCTTGCAGCACATCCCCCTTTCGCCAGCTGGCGTAATAGC
GAAGAGGCCCGCACCGATCGCCCTTCCCAACAGTTGCGCAGCCTGAATGGCGAATGGCGCCTGATGCGGT
ATTTTCTCCTTACGCATCTGTGCGGTATTTCACACCGCATATGGTGCACTCTCAGTACAATCTGCTCTGA
TGCCGCATAGTTAAGCCAGCCCCGACACCCGCCAACACCCGCTGACGCGCCCTGACGGGCTTGTCTGCTC
CCGGCATCCGCTTACAGACAAGCTGTGACCGTCTCCGGGAGCTGCATGTGTCAGAGGTTTTCACCGTCAT
CACCGAAACGCGCGAGACGAAAGGGCCTCGTGATACGCCTATTTTTATAGGTTAATGTCATGATAATAAT
GGTTTCTTAGACGTCAGGTGGCACTTTTCGGGGAAATGTGCGCGGAACCCCTATTTGTTTATTTTTCTAA
ATACATTCAAATATGTATCCGCTCATGAGACAATAACCCTGATAAATGCTTCAATAATATTGAAAAAGGA
AGAGTATGAGTATTCAACATTTCCGTGTCGCCCTTATTCCCTTTTTTGCGGCATTTTGCCTTCCTGTTTT
TGCTCACCCAGAAACGCTGGTGAAAGTAAAAGATGCTGAAGATCAGTTGGGTGCACGAGTGGGTTACATC
GAACTGGATCTCAACAGCGGTAAGATCCTTGAGAGTTTTCGCCCCGAAGAACGTTTTCCAATGATGAGCA
CTTTTAAAGTTCTGCTATGTGGCGCGGTATTATCCCGTATTGACGCCGGGCAAGAGCAACTCGGTCGCCG
CATACACTATTCTCAGAATGACTTGGTTGAGTACTCACCAGTCACAGAAAAGCATCTTACGGATGGCATG
ACAGTAAGAGAATTATGCAGTGCTGCCATAACCATGAGTGATAACACTGCGGCCAACTTACTTCTGACAA
CGATCGGAGGACCGAAGGAGCTAACCGCTTTTTTGCACAACATGGGGGATCATGTAACTCGCCTTGATCG
TTGGGAACCGGAGCTGAATGAAGCCATACCAAACGACGAGCGTGACACCACGATGCCTGTAGCAATGGCA
ACAACGTTGCGCAAACTATTAACTGGCGAACTACTTACTCTAGCTTCCCGGCAACAATTAATAGACTGGA
TGGAGGCGGATAAAGTTGCAGGACCACTTCTGCGCTCGGCCCTTCCGGCTGGCTGGTTTATTGCTGATAA
ATCTGGAGCCGGTGAGCGTGGCTCTCGCGGTATCATTGCAGCACTGGGGCCAGATGGTAAGCCCTCCCGT
ATCGTAGTTATCTACACGACGGGGAGTCAGGCAACTATGGATGAACGAAATAGACAGATCGCTGAGATAG
GTGCCTCACTGATTAAGCATTGGTAACTGTCAGACCAAGTTTACTCATATATACTTTAGATTGATTTAAA
ACTTCATTTTTAATTTAAAAGGATCTAGGTGAAGATCCTTTTTGATAATCTCATGACCAAAATCCCTTAA
CGTGAGTTTTCGTTCCACTGAGCGTCAGACCCCGTAGAAAAGATCAAAGGATCTTCTTGAGATCCTTTTT
TTCTGCGCGTAATCTGCTGCTTGCAAACAAAAAAACCACCGCTACCAGCGGTGGTTTGTTTGCCGGATCA
AGAGCTACCAACTCTTTTTCCGAAGGTAACTGGCTTCAGCAGAGCGCAGATACCAAATACTGTTCTTCTA
GTGTAGCCGTAGTTAGGCCACCACTTCAAGAACTCTGTAGCACCGCCTACATACCTCGCTCTGCTAATCC
TGTTACCAGTGGCTGCTGCCAGTGGCGATAAGTCGTGTCTTACCGGGTTGGACTCAAGACGATAGTTACC
GGATAAGGCGCAGCGGTCGGGCTGAACGGGGGGTTCGTGCACACAGCCCAGCTTGGAGCGAACGACCTAC
ACCGAACTGAGATACCTACAGCGTGAGCTATGAGAAAGCGCCACGCTTCCCGAAGGGAGAAAGGCGGACA
GGTATCCGGTAAGCGGCAGGGTCGGAACAGGAGAGCGCACGAGGGAGCTTCCAGGGGGAAACGCCTGGTA
TCTTTATAGTCCTGTCGGGTTTCGCCACCTCTGACTTGAGCGTCGATTTTTGTGATGCTCGTCAGGGGGG
CGGAGCCTATGGAAAAACGCCAG
